Addgene plasmid #138254: pcDNA3.1(+)-AKAP95-FRB
Purpose: Full-length AKAP95 fused to FRB (rapamycin-binding domain). Used in conjunction with pcDNA3-FKBP-ICUE3-NLS to monitor cAMP dynamics within AKAP95 nanodomain.
Depositing lab: Jin Zhang. Publication: AKAP95 Organizes a Nuclear Microdomain to Control Local cAMP for Regulating Nuclear PKA. Clister T, Greenwald EC, Baillie GS, Zhang J. Cell Chem Biol. 2019 Jun 20;26(6):885-891.e4. doi: 10.1016/j.chembiol.2019.03.003. Epub 2019 Apr 11. PubMed 30982750.
Backbone
  Vector backbone: pcDNA3.1(+)
  Backbone size w/o insert (bp): 5366
  Total vector size (bp): 7772
  Vector type: Mammalian Expression
  Selectable markers: Neomycin (select with G418)
Growth in bacteria
  Bacterial resistance: Ampicillin, 100 μg/mL
  Growth temperature: 37°C
  Growth strain: DH5alpha
  Copy number: High Copy
Gene/Insert
  Gene/Insert name: AKAP95-FRB (alt name: AKAP95)
  Species: H. sapiens (human)
  Insert size (bp): 2406
  Entrez Gene: AKAP8 (a.k.a. AKAP 95, AKAP-8, AKAP-95, AKAP95)
  Promoter: CMV
  Tag / fusion protein: FRB rapamycin binding domain (C terminal on insert); HA epitope (C terminal on insert)
  Cloning method: Restriction Enzyme; 5′ cloning site HindIII (not destroyed); 3′ cloning site XhoI (not destroyed)
  Sequencing primers: 5′ CMV forward; 3′ BGH reverse
Terms and licenses: Academic/Nonprofit Terms; Industry Terms: Not Available to Industry
How to cite: pcDNA3.1(+)-AKAP95-FRB was a gift from Jin Zhang (Addgene plasmid # 138254 ; http://n2t.net/addgene:138254 ; RRID:Addgene_138254)
