[The description below was written by a language model from this plasmid's Addgene catalogue record and pLannotate feature annotations shown in this document.]
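Description:
pcDNA3.1(+)-AKAP95-FRB is a mammalian expression plasmid of about 7.8 kb built on the pcDNA3.1(+) backbone. It is propagated in E. coli at high copy from a ColE1/pUC-type origin under ampicillin selection (AmpR with its native bla promoter). An SV40 early promoter driving the neomycin phosphotransferase gene, terminated by an SV40 poly(A) signal, allows G418 selection of transfected mammalian cells. An f1 origin is also present. The small LTR, ble, lacI and bom fragments called by the automated annotation look like short partial matches within backbone sequence, not functional parts.

The payload, cloned between HindIII and XhoI, is full-length human AKAP95 (AKAP8), a nuclear A-kinase anchoring protein that compartmentalises type II PKA. It is fused at its C terminus to the FRB rapamycin-binding domain. The catalogue entry also lists a C-terminal HA epitope, which the feature table does not annotate separately. The annotation software matches the FRB segment to the T2098L variant, which can bind rapamycin analogues, although the catalogue entry does not mention this mutation. Expression is driven by the CMV immediate-early enhancer and promoter and terminated by the bGH polyadenylation signal. T7 and SP6 promoters flank the insert.

The construct is one half of a chemically induced dimerisation system. When it is co-expressed with pcDNA3-FKBP-ICUE3-NLS, rapamycin bridges FRB and FKBP and so recruits the nuclear-targeted ICUE3 cAMP biosensor to AKAP95. This allows cAMP dynamics to be monitored specifically within the AKAP95 nanodomain of the nucleus, in studies of how local cAMP regulates nuclear PKA.
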