Features (pLannotate 1.2.2; 22 found; start..end, strand, type, name):
    130..509     +  enhancer       CMV enhancer: human cytomegalovirus immediate early enhancer
    510..713     +  promoter       CMV promoter: human cytomegalovirus (CMV) immediate early promoter
    709..742     +  LTR            5' LTR (truncated) (fragment): truncated 5' long terminal repeat (LTR) from HIV-1
    758..776     +  promoter       T7 promoter: promoter for bacteriophage T7 RNA polymerase
    796..2871    +  CDS            AKAP8: AKAP8_HUMAN - Also known as AKAP95. Experimental evidence at protein level: Swiss-Prot protein existence level 1. Anchoring protein that mediates the subcellular compartmentation of cAMP-dependent protein kinase (PKA type II) (PubMed:9473338). Acts as an anchor for a PKA-signaling complex onto mitotic chromosomes, which is required for maintenance of chromosomes in a condensed form throughout mitosis. Recruits condensin complex subunit NCAPD2 to chromosomes required for chromatin condensation; the function appears to be independent from PKA-anchoring (PubMed:10601332, PubMed:10791967, PubMed:1
   2881..3159    +  CDS            FRB*: T2098L mutant of FKBP-rapamycin binding domain of human FRAP binds synthetic ligands such as AP21967
   3230..3248    -  promoter       SP6 promoter: promoter for bacteriophage SP6 RNA polymerase
   3274..3498    +  polyA_signal   bGH poly(A) signal: bovine growth hormone polyadenylation signal
   3502..3523    +  promoter       SV40 promoter (fragment): SV40 enhancer and early promoter
   3544..3972    +  rep_origin     f1 ori (sequence partly withheld): f1 bacteriophage origin of replication; arrow indicates direction of (+) strand synthesis
   3986..4315    +  promoter       SV40 promoter: SV40 enhancer and early promoter
   4382..5173    +  CDS            neo: KKA2_KLEPN - Also known as kan, nptII. Experimental evidence at protein level: Swiss-Prot protein existence level 1. Resistance to kanamycin, neomycin, paromomycin, ribostamycin, butirosin and gentamicin B. From Klebsiella pneumoniae.
   5197..5355    +  CDS            ble (fragment): BLE_KLEPN - Experimental evidence at protein level: Swiss-Prot protein existence level 1. Binding protein with a strong affinity to the bleomycin family of antibiotics. Binds to CL990; an antimitotic-antibiotic compound. From Klebsiella pneumoniae.
   5350..5471    +  polyA_signal   SV40 poly(A) signal: SV40 polyadenylation signal
   5544..5560    -  protein_bind   lac operator: The lac repressor binds to the lac operator to inhibit transcription in E. coli. This inhibition can be relieved by adding lactose or isopropyl-β-D-thiogalactopyranoside (IPTG). lac repressor encoded by lacI
   5568..5598    -  promoter       lac promoter: promoter for the E. coli lac operon
   5613..5634    -  protein_bind   CAP binding site: CAP binding activates transcription in the presence of cAMP. E. coli catabolite activator protein
   5647..5739    -  CDS            lacI (fragment): lac repressor; lacI; The lac repressor binds to the lac operator to inhibit transcription in E. coli. This inhibition can be relieved by adding lactose or isopropyl-β-D-thiogalactopyranoside (IPTG).
   5922..6510    -  rep_origin     ori: high-copy-number ColE1/pMB1/pBR322/pUC origin of replication
   6681..7541    -  CDS            AmpR: β-lactamase; bla; confers resistance to ampicillin, carbenicillin, and related antibiotics
   7542..7646    -  promoter       AmpR promoter: bla
   7705..7757    -  misc_feature   bom (fragment): basis of mobility region from pBR322
>Addgene plasmid #138254 | pcDNA3.1(+)-AKAP95-FRB | addgene full sequence | sequence record 307498 | Addgene NGS Result
TCGCTGAGTAGTGCGCGAGCAAAATTTAAGCTACAACAAGGCAAGGCTTGACCGACAATTGCATGAAGAA
TCTGCTTAGGGTTAGGCGTTTTGCGCTGCTTCGCGATGTACGGGCCAGATATACGCGTTGACATTGATTA
TTGACTAGTTATTAATAGTAATCAATTACGGGGTCATTAGTTCATAGCCCATATATGGAGTTCCGCGTTA
CATAACTTACGGTAAATGGCCCGCCTGGCTGACCGCCCAACGACCCCCGCCCATTGACGTCAATAATGAC
GTATGTTCCCATAGTAACGCCAATAGGGACTTTCCATTGACGTCAATGGGTGGAGTATTTACGGTAAACT
GCCCACTTGGCAGTACATCAAGTGTATCATATGCCAAGTACGCCCCCTATTGACGTCAATGACGGTAAAT
GGCCCGCCTGGCATTATGCCCAGTACATGACCTTATGGGACTTTCCTACTTGGCAGTACATCTACGTATT
AGTCATCGCTATTACCATGGTGATGCGGTTTTGGCAGTACATCAATGGGCGTGGATAGCGGTTTGACTCA
CGGGGATTTCCAAGTCTCCACCCCATTGACGTCAATGGGAGTTTGTTTTGGCACCAAAATCAACGGGACT
TTCCAAAATGTCGTAACAACTCCGCCCCATTGACGCAAATGGGCGGTAGGCGTGTACGGTGGGAGGTCTA
TATAAGCAGAGCTCTCTGGCTAACTAGAGAACCCACTGCTTACTGGCTTATCGAAATTAATACGACTCAC
TATAGGGAGACCCAAGCTTGCCACCATGGACCAGGGCTACGGAGGCTACGGGGCGTGGAGTGCTGGACCT
GCCAACACCCAGGGTGCATATGGAACTGGTGTGGCCAGCTGGCAAGGTTATGAAAACTACAATTACTATG
GCGCCCAGAACACCAGTGTCACCACAGGCGCAACCTACAGCTACGGCCCAGCCTCGTGGGAGGCCGCCAA
GGCCAATGATGGCGGCCTGGCGGCCGGGGCCCCTGCCATGCACATGGCCTCTTACGGCCCAGAGCCATGC
ACCGACAATTCCGACTCCCTCATTGCCAAGATCAACCAGCGTTTGGACATGATGTCCAAGGAAGGAGGCA
GGGGCGGGAGCGGCGGCGGTGGGGAGGGCATACAGGACCGGGAGAGCTCCTTCCGCTTCCAGCCGTTCGA
GTCCTATGACTCCAGGCCCTGCCTGCCGGAGCACAACCCCTACCGCCCCAGCTACAGCTACGACTATGAG
TTCGACCTGGGGTCCGACCGCAATGGCAGCTTTGGGGGGCAGTACAGTGAATGCCGAGACCCAGCCCGGG
AGCGGGGCTCCCTTGATGGCTTCATGCGGGGCCGGGGCCAGGGCCGCTTCCAGGACCGGAGCAACCCTGG
CACCTTCATGCGCAGCGACCCCTTCGTGCCCCCCGCTGCGTCCTCTGAGCCCCTGTCCACGCCCTGGAAC
GAGCTGAACTACGTGGGTGGACGGGGCCTGGGAGGGCCCTCCCCCAGCCGGCCACCTCCGTCCCTCTTCT
CCCAGTCCATGGCTCCCGACTACGGCGTGATGGGCATGCAGGGGGCGGGCGGCTATGACAGCACCATGCC
CTACGGATGTGGCCGCTCGCAGCCTCGGATGCGGGATCGGGATCGGCCCAAGAGGAGAGGGTTTGACCGC
TTCGGACCAGATGGCACGGGCAGGAAACGGAAGCAGTTCCAACTTTACGAGGAGCCAGACACCAAACTGG
CCCGGGTTGACAGTGAAGGAGATTTCTCCGAAAATGATGACGCAGCTGGTGACTTCCGCTCAGGAGATGA
AGAATTCAAGGGTGAGGATGAACTCTGCGACTCTGGGAGGCAAAGAGGAGAGAAGGAGGACGAGGACGAG
GATGTGAAGAAGAGAAGGGAAAAGCAAAGGAGAAGAGACAGGACGCGGGACCGTGCAGCCGACAGAATTC
AGTTTGCCTGTTCTGTATGCAAGTTCCGTAGCTTTGATGACGAAGAGATCCAGAAGCATCTGCAAAGCAA
ATTTCACAAAGAGACCCTGCGGTTCATAAGCACCAAGCTGCCCGACAAGACCGTGGAGTTCCTCCAGGAA
TACATTGTAAACAGAAATAAGAAAATTGAGAAGCGGCGTCAGGAATTGATGGAGAAAGAAACCGCAAAAC
CAAAACCAGATCCTTTCAAAGGGATTGGCCAGGAGCACTTCTTCAAGAAGATCGAGGCTGCTCACTGCCT
GGCCTGCGACATGCTAATTCCTGCACAGCCGCAGCTCCTCCAGCGGCACCTGCACTCCGTGGACCACAAT
CACAACCGCAGGTTGGCTGCTGAACAGTTCAAGAAAACCAGTCTCCATGTGGCTAAGAGTGTTTTGAACA
ACAGACATATAGTGAAGATGCTGGAAAAATACCTCAAGGGTGAGGACCCTTTCACCAGTGAAACTGTTGA
TCCAGAAATGGAAGGAGATGACAATTTAGGAGGTGAGGATAAGAAAGAGACACCTGAGGAGGTGGCCGCG
GACGTCTTAGCAGAGGTGATTACAGCAGCAGTGAGGGCCGTAGATGGGGAAGGAGCGCCCGCTCCAGAGA
GCAGCGGGGAGCCGGCTGAGGACGAAGGCCCCACGGACACAGCGGAGGCCGGTAGTGATCCTCAAGCCGA
ACAGCTGCTGGAAGAGCAGGTGCCCTGTGGAACGGCACATGAGAAGGGCGTCCCCAAGGCCAGAAGTGAG
GCTGCAGAGGCTGGAAATGGCGCCGAGACAATGGCAGCAGAGGCAGAAAGTGCCCAAACCAGAGTTGCTC
CTGCCCCAGCTGCCGCGGATGCTGAAGTGGAACAAACTGATGCAGAGTCTAAAGACGCTGTTCCCACAGA
GGATCGATCCATCCTCTGGCATGAGATGTGGCATGAAGGCCTGGAAGAGGCATCTCGTTTGTACTTTGGG
GAAAGGAACGTGAAAGGCATGTTTGAGGTGCTGGAGCCCTTGCATGCTATGATGGAACGGGGCCCCCAGA
CTCTGAAGGAAACATCCTTTAATCAGGCCTATGGTCGAGATTTAATGGAGGCCCAAGAGTGGTGCAGGAA
GTACATGAAATCAGGGAATGTCAAGGACCTCCTCCAAGCCTGGGACCTCTATTATCATGTGTTCCGACGA
ATCTCAAAGACTAGTTATCCGTACGACGTACCAGACTACGCATAAGCGGCCGCTCGAGCATGCATCTAGA
GGGCCCTATTCTATAGTGTCACCTAAATGCTAGAGCTCGCTGATCAGCCTCGACTGTGCCTTCTAGTTGC
CAGCCATCTGTTGTTTGCCCCTCCCCCGTGCCTTCCTTGACCCTGGAAGGTGCCACTCCCACTGTCCTTT
CCTAATAAAATGAGGAAATTGCATCGCATTGTCTGAGTAGGTGTCATTCTATTCTGGGGGGTGGGGTGGG
GCAGGACAGCAAGGGGGAGGATTGGGAAGACAATAGCAGGCATGCTGGGGATGCGGTGGGCTCTATGGCT
TCTGAGGCGGAAAGAACCAGCTGGGGCTCTAGGGGGTATCCCC
[124 nt withheld, positions 3544-3667]
C
[91 nt withheld, positions 3669-3759]
A
[49 nt withheld, positions 3761-3809]
CCTTTGACGTTGGAGTCCACGTTCTTT
[37 nt withheld, positions 3837-3873]
ACCCTATCTCGGTCTATTCTTTTGATTTATAAGGGATTTTGCCGATTTCGGCCTATTGGTTAAAAAATGA
GCTGATTTAACAAAAATTTAACGCGAATTAATTCTGTGGAATGTGTGTCAGTTAGGGTGTGGAAAGTCCC
CAGGCTCCCCAGCAGGCAGAAGTATGCAAAGCATGCATCTCAATTAGTCAGCAACCAGGTGTGGAAAGTC
CCCAGGCTCCCCAGCAGGCAGAAGTATGCAAAGCATGCATCTCAATTAGTCAGCAACCATAGTCCCGCCC
CTAACTCCGCCCATCCCGCCCCTAACTCCGCCCAGTTCCGCCCATTCTCCGCCCCATGGCTGACTAATTT
TTTTTATTTATGCAGAGGCCGAGGCCGCCTCTGCCTCTGAGCTATTCCAGAAGTAGTGAGGAGGCTTTTT
TGGAGGCCTAGGCTTTTGCAAAAAGCTCCCGGGAGCTTGTATATCCATTTTCGGATCTGATCAAGAGACA
GGATGAGGATCGTTTCGCATGATTGAACAAGATGGATTGCACGCAGGTTCTCCGGCCGCTTGGGTGGAGA
GGCTATTCGGCTATGACTGGGCACAACAGACAATCGGCTGCTCTGATGCCGCCGTGTTCCGGCTGTCAGC
GCAGGGGCGCCCGGTTCTTTTTGTCAAGACCGACCTGTCCGGTGCCCTGAATGAACTGCAGGACGAGGCA
GCGCGGCTATCGTGGCTGGCCACGACGGGCGTTCCTTGCGCAGCTGTGCTCGACGTTGTCACTGAAGCGG
GAAGGGACTGGCTGCTATTGGGCGAAGTGCCGGGGCAGGATCTCCTGTCATCTCACCTTGCTCCTGCCGA
GAAAGTATCCATCATGGCTGATGCAATGCGGCGGCTGCATACGCTTGATCCGGCTACCTGCCCATTCGAC
CACCAAGCGAAACATCGCATCGAGCGAGCACGTACTCGGATGGAAGCCGGTCTTGTCGATCAGGATGATC
TGGACGAAGAGCATCAGGGGCTCGCGCCAGCCGAACTGTTCGCCAGGCTCAAGGCGCGCATGCCCGACGG
CGAGGATCTCGTCGTGACCCATGGCGATGCCTGCTTGCCGAATATCATGGTGGAAAATGGCCGCTTTTCT
GGATTCATCGACTGTGGCCGGCTGGGTGTGGCGGACCGCTATCAGGACATAGCGTTGGCTACCCGTGATA
TTGCTGAAGAGCTTGGCGGCGAATGGGCTGACCGCTTCCTCGTGCTTTACGGTATCGCCGCTCCCGATTC
GCAGCGCATCGCCTTCTATCGCCTTCTTGACGAGTTCTTCTGAGCGGGACTCTGGGGTTCGAAATGACCG
ACCAAGCGACGCCCAACCTGCCATCACGAGATTTCGATTCCACCGCCGCCTTCTATGAAAGGTTGGGCTT
CGGAATCGTTTTCCGGGACGCCGGCTGGATGATCCTCCAGCGCGGGGATCTCATGCTGGAGTTCTTCGCC
CACCCCAACTTGTTTATTGCAGCTTATAATGGTTACAAATAAAGCAATAGCATCACAAATTTCACAAATA
AAGCATTTTTTTCACTGCATTCTAGTTGTGGTTTGTCCAAACTCATCAATGTATCTTATCATGTCTGTAT
ACCGTCGACCTCTAGCTAGAGCTTGGCGTAATCATGGTCATAGCTGTTTCCTGTGTGAAATTGTTATCCG
CTCACAATTCCACACAACATACGAGCCGGAAGCATAAAGTGTAAAGCCTGGGGTGCCTAATGAGTGAGCT
AACTCACATTAATTGCGTTGCGCTCACTGCCCGCTTTCCAGTCGGGAAACCTGTCGTGCCAGCTGCATTA
ATGAATCGGCCAACGCGCGGGGAGAGGCGGTTTGCGTATTGGGCGCTCTTCCGCTTCCTCGCTCACTGAC
TCGCTGCGCTCGGTCGTTCGGCTGCGGCGAGCGGTATCAGCTCACTCAAAGGCGGTAATACGGTTATCCA
CAGAATCAGGGGATAACGCAGGAAAGAACATGTGAGCAAAAGGCCAGCAAAAGGCCAGGAACCGTAAAAA
GGCCGCGTTGCTGGCGTTTTTCCATAGGCTCCGCCCCCCTGACGAGCATCACAAAAATCGACGCTCAAGT
CAGAGGTGGCGAAACCCGACAGGACTATAAAGATACCAGGCGTTTCCCCCTGGAAGCTCCCTCGTGCGCT
CTCCTGTTCCGACCCTGCCGCTTACCGGATACCTGTCCGCCTTTCTCCCTTCGGGAAGCGTGGCGCTTTC
TCATAGCTCACGCTGTAGGTATCTCAGTTCGGTGTAGGTCGTTCGCTCCAAGCTGGGCTGTGTGCACGAA
CCCCCCGTTCAGCCCGACCGCTGCGCCTTATCCGGTAACTATCGTCTTGAGTCCAACCCGGTAAGACACG
ACTTATCGCCACTGGCAGCAGCCACTGGTAACAGGATTAGCAGAGCGAGGTATGTAGGCGGTGCTACAGA
GTTCTTGAAGTGGTGGCCTAACTACGGCTACACTAGAAGAACAGTATTTGGTATCTGCGCTCTGCTGAAG
CCAGTTACCTTCGGAAAAAGAGTTGGTAGCTCTTGATCCGGCAAACAAACCACCGCTGGTAGCGGTGGTT
TTTTTGTTTGCAAGCAGCAGATTACGCGCAGAAAAAAAGGATCTCAAGAAGATCCTTTGATCTTTTCTAC
GGGGTCTGACGCTCAGTGGAACGAAAACTCACGTTAAGGGATTTTGGTCATGAGATTATCAAAAAGGATC
TTCACCTAGATCCTTTTAAATTAAAAATGAAGTTTTAAATCAATCTAAAGTATATATGAGTAAACTTGGT
CTGACAGTTACCAATGCTTAATCAGTGAGGCACCTATCTCAGCGATCTGTCTATTTCGTTCATCCATAGT
TGCCTGACTCCCCGTCGTGTAGATAACTACGATACGGGAGGGCTTACCATCTGGCCCCAGTGCTGCAATG
ATACCGCGAGACCCACGCTCACCGGCTCCAGATTTATCAGCAATAAACCAGCCAGCCGGAAGGGCCGAGC
GCAGAAGTGGTCCTGCAACTTTATCCGCCTCCATCCAGTCTATTAATTGTTGCCGGGAAGCTAGAGTAAG
TAGTTCGCCAGTTAATAGTTTGCGCAACGTTGTTGCCATTGCTACAGGCATCGTGGTGTCACGCTCGTCG
TTTGGTATGGCTTCATTCAGCTCCGGTTCCCAACGATCAAGGCGAGTTACATGATCCCCCATGTTGTGCA
AAAAAGCGGTTAGCTCCTTCGGTCCTCCGATCGTTGTCAGAAGTAAGTTGGCCGCAGTGTTATCACTCAT
GGTTATGGCAGCACTGCATAATTCTCTTACTGTCATGCCATCCGTAAGATGCTTTTCTGTGACTGGTGAG
TACTCAACCAAGTCATTCTGAGAATAGTGTATGCGGCGACCGAGTTGCTCTTGCCCGGCGTCAATACGGG
ATAATACCGCGCCACATAGCAGAACTTTAAAAGTGCTCATCATTGGAAAACGTTCTTCGGGGCGAAAACT
CTCAAGGATCTTACCGCTGTTGAGATCCAGTTCGATGTAACCCACTCGTGCACCCAACTGATCTTCAGCA
TCTTTTACTTTCACCAGCGTTTCTGGGTGAGCAAAAACAGGAAGGCAAAATGCCGCAAAAAAGGGAATAA
GGGCGACACGGAAATGTTGAATACTCATACTCTTCCTTTTTCAATATTATTGAAGCATTTATCAGGGTTA
TTGTCTCATGAGCGGATACATATTTGAATGTATTTAGAAAAATAAACAAATAGGGGTTCCGCGCACATTT
CCCCGAAAAGTGCCACCTGACGTCGACGGATCGGGAGATCTCCCGATCCCCTATGGTGCACTCTCAGTAC
AATCTGCTCTGATGCCGCATAGTTAAGCCAGTATCTGCTCCCTGCTTGTGTGTTGGAGG
